Addgene plasmid #176770: pEE013
Purpose: Encodes codon optimized putative thermophilic PET hydrolase enzyme for bacterial expression
Depositing lab: Gregg Beckham. Depositing organization: National Laboratory of the Rockies (NLR). Publication: Sourcing thermotolerant poly(ethylene terephthalate) hydrolase scaffolds from natural diversity. Erickson E, Gado JE, Avilan L, Bratti F, Brizendine RK, Cox PA, Gill R, Graham R, Kim DJ, Konig G, Michener WE, Poudel S, Ramirez KJ, Shakespeare TJ, Zahn M, Boyd ES, Payne CM, DuBois JL, Pickford AR, Beckham GT, McGeehan JE. Nat Commun. 2022 Dec 21;13(1):7850. doi: 10.1038/s41467-022-35237-x. PubMed 36543766.
Backbone
  Vector backbone: pET21b(+)
  Backbone manufacturer: EMD Biosciences
  Backbone size w/o insert (bp): 5366
  Vector type: Bacterial Expression
Growth in bacteria
  Bacterial resistance: Ampicillin, 100 μg/mL
  Growth temperature: 37°C
  Growth strain: DH5alpha
  Copy number: High Copy
Gene/Insert
  Gene/Insert name: 205 (alt name: Environmental sample JzSedJan11_10146151)
  Species: Environmental sample
  Insert size (bp): 585
  Promoter: T7
  Tag / fusion protein: 6xHis (C terminal on backbone)
  Cloning method: Restriction Enzyme; 5′ cloning site NdeI (unknown if destroyed); 3′ cloning site XhoI (unknown if destroyed)
  Sequencing primers: 5′ T7 For; 3′ T7 Rev
Terms and licenses: Academic/Nonprofit Terms; Industry Terms: Not Available to Industry
Depositor comments: Accession Number JzSedJan11_10146151
How to cite: pEE013 was a gift from Gregg Beckham (Addgene plasmid # 176770 ; http://n2t.net/addgene:176770 ; RRID:Addgene_176770)
