[The description below was written by a language model from this plasmid's Addgene catalogue record and pLannotate feature annotations shown in this document.]
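Description:
pEE013 is a bacterial expression plasmid built on the pET21b(+) backbone that carries a codon-optimized gene for a putative thermophilic poly(ethylene terephthalate) (PET) hydrolase. The 585 bp insert, designated "205", derives from an environmental (metagenomic) sample rather than a named organism and was cloned between the NdeI and XhoI sites. This places it in frame with the backbone-encoded C-terminal 6xHis tag. The annotation software labels this tag as a fragment of a 9xHis tag, but the 18-nt span corresponds to six histidines. The insert itself is not annotated in the feature table. It occupies the gap between the T7 gene 10 ribosome binding site and the His tag.

Expression follows the standard pET arrangement. A T7 promoter fused to a lac operator drives transcription, the gene 10 RBS supports efficient translation, and a T7 terminator closes the cassette. The plasmid-borne lacI gene supplies lac repressor, so expression stays low until IPTG or lactose is added in a host that provides T7 RNA polymerase. The plasmid is maintained in E. coli through a ColE1/pBR322-type origin with the associated bom and rop elements. It is selected with ampicillin via the bla β-lactamase gene, and an f1 origin allows single-stranded DNA production. The short TcR fragments, the CAP binding site, the predicted E. coli ORF and the "SET1" hit just upstream of the terminator are backbone remnants or incidental annotation matches, not functional parts.

The construct belongs to a set used to screen natural sequence diversity for thermotolerant PET-degrading enzyme scaffolds. It enables recombinant production and nickel-affinity purification of the candidate enzyme for characterization.
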