Features (pLannotate 1.2.2; 18 found; start..end, strand, type, name):
     15..37      +  RBS            RBS: efficient ribosome binding site from bacteriophage T7 gene 10 (Olins and Rangwala, 1989)
    639..656     +  CDS            9xHis (fragment): 9xHis affinity tag
    666..715     +  CDS            SET1 (fragment): solubility-enhancement tag derived from T7 phage gene 10B
    723..770     +  terminator     T7 terminator: transcription terminator for bacteriophage T7 RNA polymerase
    807..1235    +  rep_origin     f1 ori (sequence partly withheld): f1 bacteriophage origin of replication; arrow indicates direction of (+) strand synthesis
   1288..1392    +  promoter       AmpR promoter: bla
   1393..2253    +  CDS            AmpR: β-lactamase; bla; confers resistance to ampicillin, carbenicillin, and related antibiotics
   2424..3012    +  rep_origin     ori: high-copy-number ColE1/pMB1/pBR322/pUC origin of replication
   3198..3337    -  misc_feature   bom: basis of mobility region from pBR322
   3439..3630    -  CDS            rop: Rop protein, which maintains plasmids at low copy number; rop
   3647..4027    +  CDS            YPB1_ECOLX: Protein predicted: Swiss-Prot protein existence level 4. From Escherichia coli.
   4099..4390    -  CDS            TcR (fragment): tetracycline efflux protein; tet; confers resistance to tetracycline
   4405..4426    -  protein_bind   CAP binding site: CAP binding activates transcription in the presence of cAMP. E. coli catabolite activator protein
   4439..5521    -  CDS            lacI: lac repressor; lacI; The lac repressor binds to the lac operator to inhibit transcription in E. coli. This inhibition can be relieved by adding lactose or isopropyl-β-D-thiogalactopyranoside (IPTG).
   5522..5599    -  promoter       lacI promoter: lacI
   5607..5886    -  CDS            TcR (fragment): tetracycline efflux protein; tet; confers resistance to tetracycline
   5908..5926    +  promoter       T7 promoter: promoter for bacteriophage T7 RNA polymerase
   5927..5951    +  protein_bind   lac operator: The lac repressor binds to the lac operator to inhibit transcription in E. coli. This inhibition can be relieved by adding lactose or isopropyl-β-D-thiogalactopyranoside (IPTG). lac repressor encoded by lacI
>Addgene plasmid #176770 | pEE013 | addgene full sequence | sequence record 349673 | Addgene NGS Result
CCTCTAGAAATAATTTTGTTTAACTTTAAGAAGGAGATATACATATGCGCGTACTGTGCTCGGCTGGTTA
TGCGGTACTGCGCTTCGACTATCGTTGCCACGGCGACTCTCCGCTGCCGTTCGAAGAATTCCGTATTAGC
ATGGCGGTAGAAGACGCGGAAAACGCAGTAAAATACGTAAAATCCCTTGAACGTGTGGACGGCTCATCCT
TTGCCGTCATTGGTCTGTCTATGGGCGGTGGCGTTGCAGTCAAATTGGCTGCGGGTCGTGACGACGTGGC
GGCACTGGTACTGCTTTCTCCGGCCCTGGATTGGCCGGAACTGACCGGCCGTGTTCCGTTTAAAGTTGAA
GAAGGTTACGTTTACATGGGTCCGTTCCGTATGCGTGCAGAAAACGCGATGGAAAACGCCCGTTTCACTG
TTATGGATATTGCAGAACAAGTGAAAGCTCCGACGCTGATCGTTCATGCTACCGATGACGAAGTTGTACC
TATCTCTCAGGCTAAGCGTTTCTATGAGAAACTTCGTGTAGAAAAACGTTTCCTGGAAGTTAAGTCCGGT
CATGTTTTCAACGATTACCACGTTCGTCGTAACCTGGAAGGTGAGATCCTGTCGTGGGTTAAAAGCCACC
TGCTCGAGCACCACCACCACCACCACTGAGATCCGGCTGCTAACAAAGCCCGAAAGGAAGCTGAGTTGGC
TGCTGCCACCGCTGAGCAATAACTAGCATAACCCCTTGGGGCCTCTAAACGGGTCTTGAGGGGTTTTTTG
CTGAAAGGAGGAACTATATCCGGATTGGCGAATGGG
[124 nt withheld, positions 807-930]
C
[91 nt withheld, positions 932-1022]
A
[49 nt withheld, positions 1024-1072]
CCTTTGACGTTGGAGTCCACGTTCTTT
[37 nt withheld, positions 1100-1136]
ACCCTATCTCGGTCTATTCTTTTGATTTATAAGGGATTTTGCCGATTTCGGCCTATTGGTTAAAAAATGA
GCTGATTTAACAAAAATTTAACGCGAATTTTAACAAAATATTAACGCTTACAATTTAGGTGGCACTTTTC
GGGGAAATGTGCGCGGAACCCCTATTTGTTTATTTTTCTAAATACATTCAAATATGTATCCGCTCATGAG
ACAATAACCCTGATAAATGCTTCAATAATATTGAAAAAGGAAGAGTATGAGTATTCAACATTTCCGTGTC
GCCCTTATTCCCTTTTTTGCGGCATTTTGCCTTCCTGTTTTTGCTCACCCAGAAACGCTGGTGAAAGTAA
AAGATGCTGAAGATCAGTTGGGTGCACGAGTGGGTTACATCGAACTGGATCTCAACAGCGGTAAGATCCT
TGAGAGTTTTCGCCCCGAAGAACGTTTTCCAATGATGAGCACTTTTAAAGTTCTGCTATGTGGCGCGGTA
TTATCCCGTATTGACGCCGGGCAAGAGCAACTCGGTCGCCGCATACACTATTCTCAGAATGACTTGGTTG
AGTACTCACCAGTCACAGAAAAGCATCTTACGGATGGCATGACAGTAAGAGAATTATGCAGTGCTGCCAT
AACCATGAGTGATAACACTGCGGCCAACTTACTTCTGACAACGATCGGAGGACCGAAGGAGCTAACCGCT
TTTTTGCACAACATGGGGGATCATGTAACTCGCCTTGATCGTTGGGAACCGGAGCTGAATGAAGCCATAC
CAAACGACGAGCGTGACACCACGATGCCTGCAGCAATGGCAACAACGTTGCGCAAACTATTAACTGGCGA
ACTACTTACTCTAGCTTCCCGGCAACAATTAATAGACTGGATGGAGGCGGATAAAGTTGCAGGACCACTT
CTGCGCTCGGCCCTTCCGGCTGGCTGGTTTATTGCTGATAAATCTGGAGCCGGTGAGCGTGGGTCTCGCG
GTATCATTGCAGCACTGGGGCCAGATGGTAAGCCCTCCCGTATCGTAGTTATCTACACGACGGGGAGTCA
GGCAACTATGGATGAACGAAATAGACAGATCGCTGAGATAGGTGCCTCACTGATTAAGCATTGGTAACTG
TCAGACCAAGTTTACTCATATATACTTTAGATTGATTTAAAACTTCATTTTTAATTTAAAAGGATCTAGG
TGAAGATCCTTTTTGATAATCTCATGACCAAAATCCCTTAACGTGAGTTTTCGTTCCACTGAGCGTCAGA
CCCCGTAGAAAAGATCAAAGGATCTTCTTGAGATCCTTTTTTTCTGCGCGTAATCTGCTGCTTGCAAACA
AAAAAACCACCGCTACCAGCGGTGGTTTGTTTGCCGGATCAAGAGCTACCAACTCTTTTTCCGAAGGTAA
CTGGCTTCAGCAGAGCGCAGATACCAAATACTGTCCTTCTAGTGTAGCCGTAGTTAGGCCACCACTTCAA
GAACTCTGTAGCACCGCCTACATACCTCGCTCTGCTAATCCTGTTACCAGTGGCTGCTGCCAGTGGCGAT
AAGTCGTGTCTTACCGGGTTGGACTCAAGACGATAGTTACCGGATAAGGCGCAGCGGTCGGGCTGAACGG
GGGGTTCGTGCACACAGCCCAGCTTGGAGCGAACGACCTACACCGAACTGAGATACCTACAGCGTGAGCT
ATGAGAAAGCGCCACGCTTCCCGAAGGGAGAAAGGCGGACAGGTATCCGGTAAGCGGCAGGGTCGGAACA
GGAGAGCGCACGAGGGAGCTTCCAGGGGGAAACGCCTGGTATCTTTATAGTCCTGTCGGGTTTCGCCACC
TCTGACTTGAGCGTCGATTTTTGTGATGCTCGTCAGGGGGGCGGAGCCTATGGAAAAACGCCAGCAACGC
GGCCTTTTTACGGTTCCTGGCCTTTTGCTGGCCTTTTGCTCACATGTTCTTTCCTGCGTTATCCCCTGAT
TCTGTGGATAACCGTATTACCGCCTTTGAGTGAGCTGATACCGCTCGCCGCAGCCGAACGACCGAGCGCA
GCGAGTCAGTGAGCGAGGAAGCGGAAGAGCGCCTGATGCGGTATTTTCTCCTTACGCATCTGTGCGGTAT
TTCACACCGCAATGGTGCACTCTCAGTACAATCTGCTCTGATGCCGCATAGTTAAGCCAGTATACACTCC
GCTATCGCTACGTGACTGGGTCATGGCTGCGCCCCGACACCCGCCAACACCCGCTGACGCGCCCTGACGG
GCTTGTCTGCTCCCGGCATCCGCTTACAGACAAGCTGTGACCGTCTCCGGGAGCTGCATGTGTCAGAGGT
TTTCACCGTCATCACCGAAACGCGCGAGGCAGCTGCGGTAAAGCTCATCAGCGTGGTCGTGAAGCGATTC
ACAGATGTCTGCCTGTTCATCCGCGTCCAGCTCGTTGAGTTTCTCCAGAAGCGTTAATGTCTGGCTTCTG
ATAAAGCGGGCCATGTTAAGGGCGGTTTTTTCCTGTTTGGTCACTGATGCCTCCGTGTAAGGGGGATTTC
TGTTCATGGGGGTAATGATACCGATGAAACGAGAGAGGATGCTCACGATACGGGTTACTGATGATGAACA
TGCCCGGTTACTGGAACGTTGTGAGGGTAAACAACTGGCGGTATGGATGCGGCGGGACCAGAGAAAAATC
ACTCAGGGTCAATGCCAGCGCTTCGTTAATACAGATGTAGGTGTTCCACAGGGTAGCCAGCAGCATCCTG
CGATGCAGATCCGGAACATAATGGTGCAGGGCGCTGACTTCCGCGTTTCCAGACTTTACGAAACACGGAA
ACCGAAGACCATTCATGTTGTTGCTCAGGTCGCAGACGTTTTGCAGCAGCAGTCGCTTCACGTTCGCTCG
CGTATCGGTGATTCATTCTGCTAACCAGTAAGGCAACCCCGCCAGCCTAGCCGGGTCCTCAACGACAGGA
GCACGATCATGCGCACCCGTGGGGCCGCCATGCCGGCGATAATGGCCTGCTTCTCGCCGAAACGTTTGGT
GGCGGGACCAGTGACGAAGGCTTGAGCGAGGGCGTGCAAGATTCCGAATACCGCAAGCGACAGGCCGATC
ATCGTCGCGCTCCAGCGAAAGCGGTCCTCGCCGAAAATGACCCAGAGCGCTGCCGGCACCTGTCCTACGA
GTTGCATGATAAAGAAGACAGTCATAAGTGCGGCGACGATAGTCATGCCCCGCGCCCACCGGAAGGAGCT
GACTGGGTTGAAGGCTCTCAAGGGCATCGGTCGAGATCCCGGTGCCTAATGAGTGAGCTAACTTACATTA
ATTGCGTTGCGCTCACTGCCCGCTTTCCAGTCGGGAAACCTGTCGTGCCAGCTGCATTAATGAATCGGCC
AACGCGCGGGGAGAGGCGGTTTGCGTATTGGGCGCCAGGGTGGTTTTTCTTTTCACCAGTGAGACGGGCA
ACAGCTGATTGCCCTTCACCGCCTGGCCCTGAGAGAGTTGCAGCAAGCGGTCCACGCTGGTTTGCCCCAG
CAGGCGAAAATCCTGTTTGATGGTGGTTAACGGCGGGATATAACATGAGCTGTCTTCGGTATCGTCGTAT
CCCACTACCGAGATATCCGCACCAACGCGCAGCCCGGACTCGGTAATGGCGCGCATTGCGCCCAGCGCCA
TCTGATCGTTGGCAACCAGCATCGCAGTGGGAACGATGCCCTCATTCAGCATTTGCATGGTTTGTTGAAA
ACCGGACATGGCACTCCAGTCGCCTTCCCGTTCCGCTATCGGCTGAATTTGATTGCGAGTGAGATATTTA
TGCCAGCCAGCCAGACGCAGACGCGCCGAGACAGAACTTAATGGGCCCGCTAACAGCGCGATTTGCTGGT
GACCCAATGCGACCAGATGCTCCACGCCCAGTCGCGTACCGTCTTCATGGGAGAAAATAATACTGTTGAT
GGGTGTCTGGTCAGAGACATCAAGAAATAACGCCGGAACATTAGTGCAGGCAGCTTCCACAGCAATGGCA
TCCTGGTCATCCAGCGGATAGTTAATGATCAGCCCACTGACGCGTTGCGCGAGAAGATTGTGCACCGCCG
CTTTACAGGCTTCGACGCCGCTTCGTTCTACCATCGACACCACCACGCTGGCACCCAGTTGATCGGCGCG
AGATTTAATCGCCGCGACAATTTGCGACGGCGCGTGCAGGGCCAGACTGGAGGTGGCAACGCCAATCAGC
AACGACTGTTTGCCCGCCAGTTGTTGTGCCACGCGGTTGGGAATGTAATTCAGCTCCGCCATCGCCGCTT
CCACTTTTTCCCGCGTTTTCGCAGAAACGTGGCTGGCCTGGTTCACCACGCGGGAAACGGTCTGATAAGA
GACACCGGCATACTCTGCGACATCGTATAACGTTACTGGTTTCACATTCACCACCCTGAATTGACTCTCT
TCCGGGCGCTATCATGCCATACCGCGAAAGGTTTTGCGCCATTCGATGGTGTCCGGGATCTCGACGCTCT
CCCTTATGCGACTCCTGCATTAGGAAGCAGCCCAGTAGTAGGTTGAGGCCGTTGAGCACCGCCGCCGCAA
GGAATGGTGCATGCAAGGAGATGGCGCCCAACAGTCCCCCGGCCACGGGGCCTGCCACCATACCCACGCC
GAAACAAGCGCTCATGAGCCCGAAGTGGCGAGCCCGATCTTCCCCATCGGTGATGTCGGCGATATAGGCG
CCAGCAACCGCACCTGTGGCGCCGGTGATGCCGGCCACGATGCGTCCGGCGTAGAGGATCGAGATCTCGA
TCCCGCGAAATTAATACGACTCACTATAGGGGAATTGTGAGCGGATAACAATTCC
