>Addgene plasmid #176770 | pEE013 | depositor partial sequence | sequence record 342595 | Insert (including NdeI and XhoI sites)
CATATGCGCGTACTGTGCTCGGCTGGTTATGCGGTACTGCGCTTCGACTATCGTTGCCACGGCGACTCTC
CGCTGCCGTTCGAAGAATTCCGTATTAGCATGGCGGTAGAAGACGCGGAAAACGCAGTAAAATACGTAAA
ATCCCTTGAACGTGTGGACGGCTCATCCTTTGCCGTCATTGGTCTGTCTATGGGCGGTGGCGTTGCAGTC
AAATTGGCTGCGGGTCGTGACGACGTGGCGGCACTGGTACTGCTTTCTCCGGCCCTGGATTGGCCGGAAC
TGACCGGCCGTGTTCCGTTTAAAGTTGAAGAAGGTTACGTTTACATGGGTCCGTTCCGTATGCGTGCAGA
AAACGCGATGGAAAACGCCCGTTTCACTGTTATGGATATTGCAGAACAAGTGAAAGCTCCGACGCTGATC
GTTCATGCTACCGATGACGAAGTTGTACCTATCTCTCAGGCTAAGCGTTTCTATGAGAAACTTCGTGTAG
AAAAACGTTTCCTGGAAGTTAAGTCCGGTCATGTTTTCAACGATTACCACGTTCGTCGTAACCTGGAAGG
TGAGATCCTGTCGTGGGTTAAAAGCCACCTGCTCGAG
